Addgene plasmid #185317: PvLEA4_repeats_k5_1_mCh-2xFKBP (pBS1122)
Purpose: For the mammalian expression of the sleeping chironomid protein PvLEA4_repeats_k5_1 attached to 2xFKBP. The FKBP can be used for inducible dimerization and condensate formation
Depositing lab: Pamela Silver. Depositing organization: Harvard Medical School. Publication: Natural and Designed Proteins Inspired by Extremotolerant Organisms Can Form Condensates and Attenuate Apoptosis in Human Cells. Veling MT, Nguyen DT, Thadani NN, Oster ME, Rollins NJ, Brock KP, Bethel NP, Lim S, Baker D, Way JC, Marks DS, Chang RL, Silver PA. ACS Synth Biol. 2022 Mar 18;11(3):1292-1302. doi: 10.1021/acssynbio.1c00572. Epub 2022 Feb 18. PubMed 35176859.
Backbone
  Vector backbone: rt44a_nCoV-N-mEGFP-2xFKBP-HA pcDNA4_TO
  Vector type: Mammalian Expression
Growth in bacteria
  Bacterial resistance: Ampicillin, 100 μg/mL
  Growth temperature: 37°C
  Growth strain: DH5alpha
  Copy number: High Copy
Gene/Insert
  Gene/Insert name: PvLEA4_repeats_k5_1
  Species: P. vanderplanki
  Insert size (bp): 351
  Cloning method: Gibson Cloning
Terms and licenses: Academic/Nonprofit Terms; Industry Terms: Not Available to Industry
Depositor comments: This plasmid encodes a protein fused to 2xFKBP. FKBP will dimerize upon exposure to a dimerization agent. We used it to test for chemically inducible condensate formation
How to cite: PvLEA4_repeats_k5_1_mCh-2xFKBP (pBS1122) was a gift from Pamela Silver (Addgene plasmid # 185317 ; http://n2t.net/addgene:185317 ; RRID:Addgene_185317)
