[The description below was written by a language model from this plasmid's Addgene catalogue record and pLannotate feature annotations shown in this document.]
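Description:
PvLEA4_repeats_k5_1_mCh-2xFKBP (pBS1122) is a 6.6 kb mammalian expression plasmid built on a pcDNA4/TO-type backbone, derived by Gibson cloning from an earlier construct carrying a different protein fused to a fluorescent protein and 2xFKBP. It is maintained in E. coli through a high-copy ColE1/pUC origin and an ampicillin resistance gene. It also carries an f1 origin and a Zeocin/bleomycin resistance gene (Sh ble). This gene sits behind both the SV40 early promoter and the bacterial EM7 promoter and ends in an SV40 poly(A) signal, so it could be used for selection in mammalian cells.

The expression cassette is driven by the CMV enhancer and promoter, followed by short tet operator matches. These matches are consistent with the CMV/TetO2 arrangement of pcDNA4/TO, which is constitutive in ordinary cells and tetracycline-regulatable in cells that express the Tet repressor. The 351 bp insert, PvLEA4_repeats_k5_1, is a sequence attributed to the sleeping chironomid Polypedilum vanderplanki. It is not annotated in the feature table, but presumably lies in the unannotated gap between the promoter and mCherry. Downstream come mCherry and two tandem copies of DmrB, the F36V mutant of FKBP12, which binds synthetic ligands that do not bind wild-type FKBP. The cassette terminates in a bGH poly(A) signal.

The resulting fusion can be followed by red fluorescence, and adding a chemical dimerizer causes the FKBP domains to self-associate. The depositors used the plasmid to test whether the protein undergoes chemically inducible condensate formation, as part of a study of extremotolerance-inspired proteins in human cells.
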