Features (pLannotate 1.2.2; 24 found; start..end, strand, type, name):
     32..84      -  misc_feature   bom (fragment): basis of mobility region from pBR322
    239..618     +  enhancer       CMV enhancer: human cytomegalovirus immediate early enhancer
    619..822     +  promoter       CMV promoter: human cytomegalovirus (CMV) immediate early promoter
    824..843     +  promoter       PLtetO-1 promoter (fragment): modified phage lambda PL promoter with tet operator sites (Lutz and Bujard, 1997)
    845..864     +  promoter       PLtetO-1 promoter (fragment): modified phage lambda PL promoter with tet operator sites (Lutz and Bujard, 1997)
    872..905     +  promoter       TRE3GV promoter (fragment): 3rd-generation Tet-responsive promoter that can be activated by binding of Tet-On® 3G, optimized for retroviral and lentiviral vectors
   1189..1896    +  CDS            mCherry: mCherry is a basic (constitutively fluorescent) red fluorescent protein published in 2004, derived from Discosoma sp.. It is reported to be a very rapidly-maturing monomer with low acid sensitivity.
   1906..2226    +  CDS            DmrB: F36V mutant of FK506-binding protein FKBP12 binds synthetic ligands that do not bind wild-type FKBP
   2233..2553    +  CDS            DmrB: F36V mutant of FK506-binding protein FKBP12 binds synthetic ligands that do not bind wild-type FKBP
   2640..2864    +  polyA_signal   bGH poly(A) signal: bovine growth hormone polyadenylation signal
   2868..2889    +  promoter       SV40 promoter (fragment): SV40 enhancer and early promoter
   2910..3338    +  rep_origin     f1 ori (sequence partly withheld): f1 bacteriophage origin of replication; arrow indicates direction of (+) strand synthesis
   3352..3681    +  promoter       SV40 promoter: SV40 enhancer and early promoter
   3729..3776    +  promoter       EM7 promoter: synthetic bacterial promoter&nbsp
   3795..4169    +  CDS            BleoR: antibiotic-binding protein; Sh ble from Streptoalloteichus hindustanus; confers resistance to bleomycin, phleomycin, and Zeocin™
   4179..4304    +  CDS            ble (fragment): BLE_KLEPN - Experimental evidence at protein level: Swiss-Prot protein existence level 1. Binding protein with a strong affinity to the bleomycin family of antibiotics. Binds to CL990; an antimitotic-antibiotic compound. From Klebsiella pneumoniae.
   4299..4420    +  polyA_signal   SV40 poly(A) signal: SV40 polyadenylation signal
   4493..4509    -  protein_bind   lac operator: The lac repressor binds to the lac operator to inhibit transcription in E. coli. This inhibition can be relieved by adding lactose or isopropyl-β-D-thiogalactopyranoside (IPTG). lac repressor encoded by lacI
   4517..4547    -  promoter       lac promoter: promoter for the E. coli lac operon
   4562..4583    -  protein_bind   CAP binding site: CAP binding activates transcription in the presence of cAMP. E. coli catabolite activator protein
   4596..4688    -  CDS            lacI (fragment): lac repressor; lacI; The lac repressor binds to the lac operator to inhibit transcription in E. coli. This inhibition can be relieved by adding lactose or isopropyl-β-D-thiogalactopyranoside (IPTG).
   4871..5459    -  rep_origin     ori: high-copy-number ColE1/pMB1/pBR322/pUC origin of replication
   5630..6490    -  CDS            AmpR: β-lactamase; bla; confers resistance to ampicillin, carbenicillin, and related antibiotics
   6491..6595    -  promoter       AmpR promoter: bla
>Addgene plasmid #185317 | PvLEA4_repeats_k5_1_mCh-2xFKBP (pBS1122) | addgene full sequence | sequence record 363959 | Addgene NGS Result
CGTCGACGGATCGGGAGATCTCCCGATCCCCTATGGTGCACTCTCAGTACAATCTGCTCTGATGCCGCAT
AGTTAAGCCAGTATCTGCTCCCTGCTTGTGTGTTGGAGGTCGCTGAGTAGTGCGCGAGCAAAATTTAAGC
TACAACAAGGCAAGGCTTGACCGACAATTGCATGAAGAATCTGCTTAGGGTTAGGCGTTTTGCGCTGCTT
CGCGATGTACGGGCCAGATATACGCGTTGACATTGATTATTGACTAGTTATTAATAGTAATCAATTACGG
GGTCATTAGTTCATAGCCCATATATGGAGTTCCGCGTTACATAACTTACGGTAAATGGCCCGCCTGGCTG
ACCGCCCAACGACCCCCGCCCATTGACGTCAATAATGACGTATGTTCCCATAGTAACGCCAATAGGGACT
TTCCATTGACGTCAATGGGTGGAGTATTTACGGTAAACTGCCCACTTGGCAGTACATCAAGTGTATCATA
TGCCAAGTACGCCCCCTATTGACGTCAATGACGGTAAATGGCCCGCCTGGCATTATGCCCAGTACATGAC
CTTATGGGACTTTCCTACTTGGCAGTACATCTACGTATTAGTCATCGCTATTACCATGGTGATGCGGTTT
TGGCAGTACATCAATGGGCGTGGATAGCGGTTTGACTCACGGGGATTTCCAAGTCTCCACCCCATTGACG
TCAATGGGAGTTTGTTTTGGCACCAAAATCAACGGGACTTTCCAAAATGTCGTAACAACTCCGCCCCATT
GACGCAAATGGGCGGTAGGCGTGTACGGTGGGAGGTCTATATAAGCAGAGCTCTCCCTATCAGTGATAGA
GATCTCCCTATCAGTGATAGAGATCGTCGACGAGCTCGTTTAGTGAACCGTCAGATCGCCTGGAGACGCC
ATCCACGCTGTTTTGACCTCCATAGAAGACACCGGGACCGATCCAGCCTCCGGACTCTAGCGTTTAAACT
TAAGCTTGGTACCGAGCTCGGATCCGCCACCATGTTCCAGACCGCCGCCGACAAGGCCGCCGCCGCCAAG
GACACCGTTGTTGACACCTTGTGCGACGCCAAGGACACCGCCAAGGAGAAGGTGGTGGGCGCCAAGGACG
CCGGAGCCGACTACGCTGGCGAGAAGAAGGAGCAGATGAGGGACTCCGGAGGCGGCGGATCCGGCGGAAT
GGTGTCTAAAGGCGAGGAGGATAACATGGCTATAATCAAGGAATTTATGAGGTTCAAGGTGCATATGGAG
GGATCTGTGAACGGTCACGAGTTCGAAATCGAGGGCGAAGGCGAGGGGCGACCCTATGAAGGGACACAGA
CGGCCAAACTGAAGGTGACCAAGGGTGGCCCCCTGCCTTTCGCCTGGGACATCCTGTCACCCCAGTTTAT
GTACGGCTCTAAGGCTTACGTTAAGCACCCTGCCGATATTCCGGACTACTTGAAACTGAGCTTCCCTGAA
GGGTTCAAGTGGGAACGGGTAATGAATTTTGAGGATGGCGGTGTAGTCACAGTTACCCAGGACAGCTCTC
TTCAGGACGGAGAATTTATCTATAAGGTTAAACTTCGGGGCACTAACTTCCCATCAGACGGCCCCGTGAT
GCAGAAGAAAACTATGGGCTGGGAAGCCAGCTCAGAACGCATGTATCCCGAGGACGGAGCACTGAAGGGA
GAAATCAAGCAGCGACTCAAGCTGAAGGATGGGGGACATTATGATGCTGAGGTCAAAACCACCTATAAGG
CCAAGAAACCCGTTCAGCTTCCTGGGGCATACAACGTGAATATCAAACTGGATATTACATCCCATAACGA
AGACTATACCATCGTGGAACAGTACGAGCGGGCCGAGGGCAGACATAGCACAGGGGGCATGGATGAATTG
TACAAGGCGACTAGAGGCGTCCAAGTCGAAACCATTAGTCCCGGCGATGGCAGAACATTTCCTAAAAGGG
GACAAACATGTGTCGTCCATTATACAGGCATGTTGGAGGACGGCAAAAAGGTGGACAGTAGTAGAGATCG
CAATAAACCTTTCAAATTCATGTTGGGAAAACAAGAAGTCATTAGGGGATGGGAGGAGGGCGTGGCTCAA
ATGTCCGTCGGCCAACGCGCTAAGCTCACCATCAGCCCCGACTACGCATACGGCGCTACCGGACATCCCG
GAATTATTCCCCCTCACGCTACCTTGGTGTTTGACGTCGAACTGTTGAAGCTCGAGACTAGAGGAGTGCA
GGTGGAGACTATCTCCCCAGGAGACGGGCGCACCTTCCCCAAGCGCGGCCAGACCTGCGTGGTGCACTAC
ACCGGGATGCTTGAAGATGGAAAGAAAGTTGATTCCTCCCGGGACAGAAACAAGCCCTTTAAGTTTATGC
TAGGCAAGCAGGAGGTGATCCGAGGCTGGGAAGAAGGGGTTGCCCAGATGAGTGTGGGTCAGAGAGCCAA
ACTGACTATATCTCCAGATTATGCCTATGGTGCCACTGGGCACCCAGGCATCATCCCACCACATGCCACT
CTCGTCTTCGATGTGGAGCTTCTAAAACTGGAAACTAGTTATCCGTACGACGTACCAGACTACGCATAAG
CGGCCGCTCGAGTCTAGAGGGCCCGTTTAAACCCGCTGATCAGCCTCGACTGTGCCTTCTAGTTGCCAGC
CATCTGTTGTTTGCCCCTCCCCCGTGCCTTCCTTGACCCTGGAAGGTGCCACTCCCACTGTCCTTTCCTA
ATAAAATGAGGAAATTGCATCGCATTGTCTGAGTAGGTGTCATTCTATTCTGGGGGGTGGGGTGGGGCAG
GACAGCAAGGGGGAGGATTGGGAAGACAATAGCAGGCATGCTGGGGATGCGGTGGGCTCTATGGCTTCTG
AGGCGGAAAGAACCAGCTGGGGCTCTAGGGGGTATCCCC
[124 nt withheld, positions 2910-3033]
C
[91 nt withheld, positions 3035-3125]
A
[49 nt withheld, positions 3127-3175]
CCTTTGACGTTGGAGTCCACGTTCTTT
[37 nt withheld, positions 3203-3239]
ACCCTATCTCGGTCTATTCTTTTGATTTATAAGGGATTTTGCCGATTTCGGCCTATTGGTTAAAAAATGA
GCTGATTTAACAAAAATTTAACGCGAATTAATTCTGTGGAATGTGTGTCAGTTAGGGTGTGGAAAGTCCC
CAGGCTCCCCAGCAGGCAGAAGTATGCAAAGCATGCATCTCAATTAGTCAGCAACCAGGTGTGGAAAGTC
CCCAGGCTCCCCAGCAGGCAGAAGTATGCAAAGCATGCATCTCAATTAGTCAGCAACCATAGTCCCGCCC
CTAACTCCGCCCATCCCGCCCCTAACTCCGCCCAGTTCCGCCCATTCTCCGCCCCATGGCTGACTAATTT
TTTTTATTTATGCAGAGGCCGAGGCCGCCTCTGCCTCTGAGCTATTCCAGAAGTAGTGAGGAGGCTTTTT
TGGAGGCCTAGGCTTTTGCAAAAAGCTCCCGGGAGCTTGTATATCCATTTTCGGATCTGATCAGCACGTG
TTGACAATTAATCATCGGCATAGTATATCGGCATAGTATAATACGACAAGGTGAGGAACTAAACCATGGC
CAAGTTGACCAGTGCCGTTCCGGTGCTCACCGCGCGCGACGTCGCCGGAGCGGTCGAGTTCTGGACCGAC
CGGCTCGGGTTCTCCCGGGACTTCGTGGAGGACGACTTCGCCGGTGTGGTCCGGGACGACGTGACCCTGT
TCATCAGCGCGGTCCAGGACCAGGTGGTGCCGGACAACACCCTGGCCTGGGTGTGGGTGCGCGGCCTGGA
CGAGCTGTACGCCGAGTGGTCGGAGGTCGTGTCCACGAACTTCCGGGACGCCTCCGGGCCGGCCATGACC
GAGATCGGCGAGCAGCCGTGGGGGCGGGAGTTCGCCCTGCGCGACCCGGCCGGCAACTGCGTGCACTTCG
TGGCCGAGGAGCAGGACTGACACGTGCTACGAGATTTCGATTCCACCGCCGCCTTCTATGAAAGGTTGGG
CTTCGGAATCGTTTTCCGGGACGCCGGCTGGATGATCCTCCAGCGCGGGGATCTCATGCTGGAGTTCTTC
GCCCACCCCAACTTGTTTATTGCAGCTTATAATGGTTACAAATAAAGCAATAGCATCACAAATTTCACAA
ATAAAGCATTTTTTTCACTGCATTCTAGTTGTGGTTTGTCCAAACTCATCAATGTATCTTATCATGTCTG
TATACCGTCGACCTCTAGCTAGAGCTTGGCGTAATCATGGTCATAGCTGTTTCCTGTGTGAAATTGTTAT
CCGCTCACAATTCCACACAACATACGAGCCGGAAGCATAAAGTGTAAAGCCTGGGGTGCCTAATGAGTGA
GCTAACTCACATTAATTGCGTTGCGCTCACTGCCCGCTTTCCAGTCGGGAAACCTGTCGTGCCAGCTGCA
TTAATGAATCGGCCAACGCGCGGGGAGAGGCGGTTTGCGTATTGGGCGCTCTTCCGCTTCCTCGCTCACT
GACTCGCTGCGCTCGGTCGTTCGGCTGCGGCGAGCGGTATCAGCTCACTCAAAGGCGGTAATACGGTTAT
CCACAGAATCAGGGGATAACGCAGGAAAGAACATGTGAGCAAAAGGCCAGCAAAAGGCCAGGAACCGTAA
AAAGGCCGCGTTGCTGGCGTTTTTCCATAGGCTCCGCCCCCCTGACGAGCATCACAAAAATCGACGCTCA
AGTCAGAGGTGGCGAAACCCGACAGGACTATAAAGATACCAGGCGTTTCCCCCTGGAAGCTCCCTCGTGC
GCTCTCCTGTTCCGACCCTGCCGCTTACCGGATACCTGTCCGCCTTTCTCCCTTCGGGAAGCGTGGCGCT
TTCTCATAGCTCACGCTGTAGGTATCTCAGTTCGGTGTAGGTCGTTCGCTCCAAGCTGGGCTGTGTGCAC
GAACCCCCCGTTCAGCCCGACCGCTGCGCCTTATCCGGTAACTATCGTCTTGAGTCCAACCCGGTAAGAC
ACGACTTATCGCCACTGGCAGCAGCCACTGGTAACAGGATTAGCAGAGCGAGGTATGTAGGCGGTGCTAC
AGAGTTCTTGAAGTGGTGGCCTAACTACGGCTACACTAGAAGAACAGTATTTGGTATCTGCGCTCTGCTG
AAGCCAGTTACCTTCGGAAAAAGAGTTGGTAGCTCTTGATCCGGCAAACAAACCACCGCTGGTAGCGGTG
GTTTTTTTGTTTGCAAGCAGCAGATTACGCGCAGAAAAAAAGGATCTCAAGAAGATCCTTTGATCTTTTC
TACGGGGTCTGACGCTCAGTGGAACGAAAACTCACGTTAAGGGATTTTGGTCATGAGATTATCAAAAAGG
ATCTTCACCTAGATCCTTTTAAATTAAAAATGAAGTTTTAAATCAATCTAAAGTATATATGAGTAAACTT
GGTCTGACAGTTACCAATGCTTAATCAGTGAGGCACCTATCTCAGCGATCTGTCTATTTCGTTCATCCAT
AGTTGCCTGACTCCCCGTCGTGTAGATAACTACGATACGGGAGGGCTTACCATCTGGCCCCAGTGCTGCA
ATGATACCGCGAGACCCACGCTCACCGGCTCCAGATTTATCAGCAATAAACCAGCCAGCCGGAAGGGCCG
AGCGCAGAAGTGGTCCTGCAACTTTATCCGCCTCCATCCAGTCTATTAATTGTTGCCGGGAAGCTAGAGT
AAGTAGTTCGCCAGTTAATAGTTTGCGCAACGTTGTTGCCATTGCTACAGGCATCGTGGTGTCACGCTCG
TCGTTTGGTATGGCTTCATTCAGCTCCGGTTCCCAACGATCAAGGCGAGTTACATGATCCCCCATGTTGT
GCAAAAAAGCGGTTAGCTCCTTCGGTCCTCCGATCGTTGTCAGAAGTAAGTTGGCCGCAGTGTTATCACT
CATGGTTATGGCAGCACTGCATAATTCTCTTACTGTCATGCCATCCGTAAGATGCTTTTCTGTGACTGGT
GAGTACTCAACCAAGTCATTCTGAGAATAGTGTATGCGGCGACCGAGTTGCTCTTGCCCGGCGTCAATAC
GGGATAATACCGCGCCACATAGCAGAACTTTAAAAGTGCTCATCATTGGAAAACGTTCTTCGGGGCGAAA
ACTCTCAAGGATCTTACCGCTGTTGAGATCCAGTTCGATGTAACCCACTCGTGCACCCAACTGATCTTCA
GCATCTTTTACTTTCACCAGCGTTTCTGGGTGAGCAAAAACAGGAAGGCAAAATGCCGCAAAAAAGGGAA
TAAGGGCGACACGGAAATGTTGAATACTCATACTCTTCCTTTTTCAATATTATTGAAGCATTTATCAGGG
TTATTGTCTCATGAGCGGATACATATTTGAATGTATTTAGAAAAATAAACAAATAGGGGTTCCGCGCACA
TTTCCCCGAAAAGTGCCACCTGA
